>Addgene plasmid #40502 | pEMB018 / LRRK2_BC_1300_2210 | depositor full sequence | sequence record 52175 | pEMB018 / LRRK2_BC_1300_2210 sequence 10169 bps
GGAACGGCTCCGCCCACTATTAATGAAATTAAAAATTCCAATTTTAAAAAACGCAGCAAGAGAAACATTT
GTATGAAAGAATGCGTAGAAGGAAAGAAAAATGTCGTCGACATGCTGAACAACAAGATTAATATGCCTCC
GTGTATAAAAAAAATATTGAACGATTTGAAAGAAAACAATGTACCGCGCGGCGGTATGTACAGGAAGAGG
TTTATACTAAACTGTTACATTGCAAACGTGGTTTCGTGTGCCAAGTGTGAAAACCGATGTTTAATCAAGG
CTCTGACGCATTTCTACAACCACGACTCCAAGTGTGTGGGTGAAGTCATGCATCTTTTAATCAAATCCCA
AGATGTGTATAAACCACCAAACTGCCAAAAAATGAAAACTGTCGACAAGCTCTGTCCGTTTGCTGGCAAC
TGCAAGGGTCTCAATCCTATTTGTAATTATTGAATAATAAAACAATTATAAATGCTAAATTTGTTTTTTA
TTAACGATACAAACCAAACGCAACAAGAACATTTGTAGTATTATCTATAATTGAAAACGCGTAGTTATAA
TCGCTGAGGTAATATTTAAAATCATTTTCAAATGATTCACAGTTAATTTGCGACAATATAATTTTATTTT
CACATAAACTAGACGCCTTGTCGTCTTCTTCTTCGTATTCCTTCTCTTTTTCATTTTTCTCTTCATAAAA
ATTAACATAGTTATTATCGTATCCATATATGTATCTATCGTATAGAGTAAATTTTTTGTTGTCATAAATA
TATATGTCTTTTTTAATGGGGTGTATAGTACCGCTGCGCATAGTTTTTCTGTAATTTACAACAGTGCTAT
TTTCTGGTAGTTCTTCGGAGTGTGTTGCTTTAATTATTAAATTTATATAATCAATGAATTTGGGATCGTC
GGTTTTGTACAATATGTTGCCGGCATAGTACGCAGCTTCTTCTAGTTCAATTACACCATTTTTTAGCAGC
ACCGGATTAACATAACTTTCCAAAATGTTGTACGAACCGTTAAACAAAAACAGTTCACCTCCCTTTTCTA
TACTATTGTCTGCGAGCAGTTGTTTGTTGTTAAAAATAACAGCCATTGTAATGAGACGCACAAACTAATA
TCACAAACTGGAAATGTCTATCAATATATAGTTGCTGATCAGATCCTCATTGTTTGCCTCCCTGCTGCGG
TTTTTCACCGAAGTTCATGCCAGTCCAGCGTTTTTGCAGCAGAAAAGCCGCCGACTTCGGTTTGCGGTCG
CGAGTGAAGATCCCTTTCTTGTTACCGCCAACGCGCAATATGCCTTGCGAGGTCGCAAAATCGGCGAAAT
TCCATACCTGTTCACCGACGACGGCGCTGACGCGATCAAAGACGCGGTGATACATATCCAGCCATGCACA
CTGATACTCTTCACTCCACATGTCGGTGTACATTGAGTGCAGCCCGGCTAACGTATCCACGCCGTATTCG
GTGATGATAATCGGCTGATGCAGTTTCTCCTGCCAGGCCAGAAGTTCTTTTTCCAGTACCTTCTCTGCCG
TTTCCAAATCGCCGCTTTGGACATACCATCCGTAATAACGGTTCAGGCACAGCACATCAAAGAGATCGCT
GATGGTATCGGTGTGAGCGTCGCAGAACATTACATTGACGCAGGTGATCGGACGCGTCGGGTCGAGTTTA
CGCGTTGCTTCCGCCAGTGGCGCGAAATATTCCCGTGCACCTTGCGGACGGGTATCCGGTTCGTTGGCAA
TACTCCACATCACCACGCTTGGGTGGTTTTTGTCACGCGCTATCAGCTCTTTAATCGCCTGTAAGTGCGC
TTGCTGAGTTTCCCCGTTGACTGCCTCTTCGCTGTACAGTTCTTTCGGCTTGTTGCCCGCTTCGAAACCA
ATGCCTAAAGAGAGCGAAAAGCCGACAGCAGCAGTTTCATCAATCACCACGATGCCATGTTCATCTGCCC
AGTCGAGCATCTCTTCAGCGTAAGGGTAATGCGAGGTACGGTAGGAGTTGGCCCCAATCCAGTCCATTAA
TGCGTGGTCGTGCACCATCAGCACGTTATCGAATCCTTTGCCACGTAAGTCCGCATCTTCATGACGACCA
AAGCCAGTAAAGTAGAACGGTTTGTGGTTAATCAGGAACTGTTGGCCCTTCACTGCCACTGACCGGATGC
CGACGCGAAGCGGGTAGATATCACACTCTGTCTGGCTTTTGGCTGTGACGCACAGTTCATAGAGATAACC
TTCACCCGGTTGCCAGAGGTGCGGATTCACCACTTGCAAAGTCCCGCTAGTGCCTTGTCCAGTTGCAACC
ACCTGTTGATCCGCATCACGCAGTTCAACGCTGACATCACCATTGGCCACCACCTGCCAGTCAACAGACG
CGTGGTTACAGTCTTGCGCGACATGCGTCACCACGGTGATATCGTCCACCCAGGTGTTCGGCGTGGTGTA
GAGCATTACGCTGCGATGGATTCCGGCATAGTTAAAGAAATCATGGAAGTAAGACTGCTTTTTCTTGCCG
TTTTCGTCGGTAATCACCATTCCCGGCGGGATAGTCTGCCAGTTCAGTTCGTTGTTCACACAAACGGTGA
TACGTACACTTTTCCCGGCAATAACATACGGCGTGACATCGGCTTCAAATGGCGTATAGCCGCCCTGATG
CTCCATCACTTCCTGATTATTGACCCACACTTTGCCGTAATGAGTGACCGCATCGAAACGCAGCACGATA
CGCTGGCCTGCCCAACCTTTCGGTATAAAGACTTCGCGCTGATACCAGACGTTGCCCGCATAATTACGAA
TATCTGCATCGGCGAACTGATCGTTAAAACTGCCTGGCACAGCAATTGCCCGGCTTTCTTGTAACGCGCT
TTCCCACCAACGCTGATCAATTCCACAGTTTTCGCGATCCAGACTGAATGCCCACAGGCCGTCGAGTTTT
TTGATTTCACGGGTTGGGGTTTCTACAGGACGGACCATATTTATAGGTGTAATTTATGTAGCTGTAATTT
TTACCTTATTAATATTTTTTACGCTTTGCATTCGACGACTGAACTCCCAAATATATGTTTAACTCGTCTT
GGTCGTTTGAATTTTTGTTGCTGTGTTTCCTAATATTTTCCATCACCTTAAATATGTTATTGTAATCCTC
AATGTTGAACTTGCAATTGGACACGGCATAGTTTTCCATAGTCGTGTAAAACATGGTATTGGCTGCATTG
TAATACATCCGACTGAGCGGGTACGGATCTATGTGTTTGAGCAGCCTGTTCAAAAACTCTGCATCGTCGC
AAAACGGAATTTCGTCGACAGATCTGATCATGGAGATAATTAAAATGATAACCATCTCGCAAATAAATAA
GTATTTTACTGTTTTCGTAACAGTTTTGTAATAAAAAAACCTATAAATATAGGATCTATGCACCACCATC
ACCACCATCACCACTTGGTGCCCCGCGGATCCGACGAGCTGCACCTAAACTTCGACTTCAAGCACATTGG
CTGTAAAGCAAAGGATATTATTCGTTTCCTGCAGCAGCGTCTTAAGAAGGCCGTGCCCTACAATCGCATG
AAGCTGATGATCGTCGGGAACACCGGTTCTGGAAAGACAACCCTCTTGCAGCAGCTTATGAAGACTAAGA
AGTCCGACTTGGGGATGCAGAGCGCCACTGTGGGGATCGACGTGAAAGACTGGCCAATCCAAATCCGTGA
CAAGCGCAAGCGTGACTTAGTACTGAACGTGTGGGACTTTGCCGGCAGGGAAGAGTTCTACTCTACGCAT
CCTCACTTCATGACTCAGCGTGCCCTCTATCTGGCAGTTTACGACCTCTCAAAGGGCCAGGCTGAGGTGG
ACGCCATGAAACCCTGGCTGTTTAACATCAAGGCTCGTGCTTCCAGCTCCCCTGTGATCTTAGTCGGGAC
ACACTTGGATGTTTCTGATGAGAAGCAGCGTAAGGCATGTATGAGTAAGATCACCAAAGAGCTGTTGAAC
AAACGCGGCTTTCCCGCCATCCGTGATTACCACTTCGTCAACGCTACCGAGGAAAGCGACGCACTGGCCA
AGTTACGTAAGACCATTATCAACGAAAGCCTGAACTTCAAAATTCGCGACCAGCTGGTGGTCGGACAGCT
GATCCCCGACTGCTACGTGGAACTTGAGAAGATCATCCTGAGCGAGCGCAAGAATGTGCCTATCGAGTTT
CCAGTGATCGATCGCAAACGTCTCCTCCAGCTCGTGCGTGAGAATCAGCTGCAGCTCGACGAGAACGAGC
TGCCTCATGCTGTGCACTTCCTTAACGAGTCAGGTGTCCTCCTGCACTTCCAGGACCCGGCTCTCCAGCT
GAGTGACCTCTATTTCGTGGAGCCAAAGTGGCTCTGTAAAATTATGGCTCAAATCCTCACTGTCAAGGTA
GAGGGCTGTCCAAAGCACCCAAAGGGCATCATCTCGCGTCGCGACGTGGAAAAGTTTCTCTCTAAGAAGC
GCAAGTTTCCCAAGAACTACATGAGCCAGTACTTTAAACTGTTGGAGAAGTTCCAGATCGCTCTGCCTAT
CGGCGAAGAGTACCTGTTGGTTCCTTCCTCCCTGTCCGATCACCGCCCCGTGATTGAGCTGCCTCACTGC
GAGAACAGCGAGATTATCATTCGCCTATACGAGATGCCGTACTTTCCGATGGGCTTCTGGTCAAGGCTCA
TCAATCGTCTGCTTGAAATCTCCCCATATATGCTGAGCGGTCGTGAACGCGCTCTGAGGCCAAACCGGAT
GTACTGGCGCCAGGGGATTTACTTGAACTGGTCCCCTGAGGCTTATTGTCTGGTGGGCTCGGAAGTCCTG
GATAACCACCCCGAATCATTCCTGAAGATCACCGTTCCTTCCTGCCGTAAGGGTTGCATTCTATTGGGAC
AGGTGGTGGATCATATCGATTCCCTGATGGAGGAGTGGTTCCCTGGCCTGTTGGAGATCGACATCTGTGG
CGAGGGTGAGACCCTGCTGAAGAAGTGGGCACTCTACAGTTTCAATGACGGCGAAGAACACCAGAAGATT
CTGCTCGACGACCTCATGAAGAAGGCCGAGGAGGGCGACCTGCTCGTGAACCCCGACCAGCCTAGGCTGA
CCATCCCCATCTCCCAGATTGCACCCGACCTTATCCTCGCTGACCTGCCTCGCAACATCATGCTGAACAA
TGACGAGCTGGAGTTTGAACAAGCACCCGAGTTCCTGCTAGGCGACGGCTCTTTCGGTTCAGTTTACCGT
GCTGCTTACGAGGGTGAAGAGGTTGCCGTGAAGATTTTTAACAAGCACACTTCGCTCCGTCTGCTGCGTC
AGGAGCTTGTGGTTCTCTGCCACCTGCACCACCCTTCCCTGATCTCCCTGCTGGCCGCCGGCATTAGGCC
TCGCATGCTAGTGATGGAACTGGCCAGTAAGGGTTCATTGGACCGCCTGCTGCAGCAGGACAAGGCTAGC
CTGACCCGTACGCTCCAGCACCGTATCGCCCTGCATGTGGCCGACGGACTGCGCTACTTGCACAGTGCCA
TGATCATTTATCGCGATCTGAAGCCTCATAATGTTCTTCTGTTCACGCTCTACCCAAACGCAGCTATCAT
TGCCAAAATTGCCGATTACGGCATAGCCCAGTACTGCTGTCGTATGGGTATCAAGACTAGCGAGGGTACA
CCTGGGTTCCGCGCTCCCGAAGTCGCACGCGGGAACGTGATCTACAACCAGCAGGCCGACGTGTACTCGT
TTGGCCTGCTCCTGTATGACATTCTCACTACCGGAGGCCGGATTGTGGAGGGCCTGAAATTTCCCAACGA
GTTCGACGAGCTGGAGATCCAGGGCAAGCTGCCTGACCCCGTGAAGGAGTACGGTTGTGCACCCTGGCCT
ATGGTGGAGAAGCTCATTAAGCAGTGTCTGAAGGAGAACCCTCAGGAACGCCCCACAAGCGCCCAGGTGT
TCGACATTCTAAACTCTGCAGAGTTAGTGTGTCTGACTAGGCGTATCTTACTCCCGAAGAACGTGATCGT
TGAGTGCATGGTGGCAACGCACCACAACTCGCGTAACGCTAGCATCTGGTTAGGATGTGGGCATACCGAT
CGTGGCCAGCTGAGTTTCCTCGACCTCAACACCGAGGGGTATACTAGCGAGGAGGTCGCTGATTCACGCA
TTCTGTGCCTCGCCCTTGTCCATCTGCCTGTTGAGTAAAGCTTGCGGCCGCACTCGAGCACCACCACCAC
CACCACTAACCTAGGTAGCTGAGCGCATGCAAGCTGATCCGGGTTATTAGTACATTTATTAAGCGCTAGA
TTCTGTGCGTTGTTGATTTACAGACAATTGTTGTACGTATTTTAATAATTCATTAAATTTATAATCTTTA
GGGTGGTATGTTAGAGCGAAAATCAAATGATTTTCAGCGTCTTTATATCTGAATTTAAATATTAAATCCT
CAATAGATTTGTAAAATAGGTTTCGATTAGTTTCAAACAAGGGTTGTTTTTCCGAACCGATGGCTGGACT
ATCTAATGGATTTTCGCTCAACGCCACAAAACTTGCCAAATCTTGTAGCAGCAATCTAGCTTTGTCGATA
TTCGTTTGTGTTTTGTTTTGTAATAAAGGTTCGACGTCGTTCAAAATATTATGCGCTTTTGTATTTCTTT
CATCACTGTCGTTAGTGTACAATTGACTCGACGTAAACACGTTAAATAGAGCTTGGACATATTTAACATC
GGGCGTGTTAGCTTTATTAGGCCGATTATCGTCGTCGTCCCAACCCTCGTCGTTAGAAGTTGCTTCCGAA
GACGATTTTGCCATAGCCACACGACGCCTATTAATTGTGTCGGCTAACACGTCCGCGATCAAATTTGTAG
TTGAGCTTTTTGGAATTATTTCTGATTGCGGGCGTTTTTGGGCGGGTTTCAATCTAACTGTGCCCGATTT
TAATTCAGACAACACGTTAGAAAGCGATGGTGCAGGCGGTGGTAACATTTCAGACGGCAAATCTACTAAT
GGCGGCGGTGGTGGAGCTGATGATAAATCTACCATCGGTGGAGGCGCAGGCGGGGCTGGCGGCGGAGGCG
GAGGCGGAGGTGGTGGCGGTGATGCAGACGGCGGTTTAGGCTCAAATGTCTCTTTAGGCAACACAGTCGG
CACCTCAACTATTGTACTGGTTTCGGGCGCCGTTTTTGGTTTGACCGGTCTGAGACGAGTGCGATTTTTT
TCGTTTCTAATAGCTTCCAACAATTGTTGTCTGTCGTCTAAAGGTGCAGCGGGTTGAGGTTCCGTCGGCA
TTGGTGGAGCGGGCGGCAATTCAGACATCGATGGTGGTGGTGGTGGTGGAGGCGCTGGAATGTTAGGCAC
GGGAGAAGGTGGTGGCGGCGGTGCCGCCGGTATAATTTGTTCTGGTTTAGTTTGTTCGCGCACGATTGTG
GGCACCGGCGCAGGCGCCGCTGGCTGCACAACGGAAGGTCGTCTGCTTCGAGGCAGCGCTTGGGGTGGTG
GCAATTCAATATTATAATTGGAATACAAATCGTAAAAATCTGCTATAAGCATTGTAATTTCGCTATCGTT
TACCGTGCCGATATTTAACAACCGCTCAATGTAAGCAATTGTATTGTAAAGAGATTGTCTCAAGCTCGGA
TCGATCCCGCACGCCGATAACAAGCCTTTTCATTTTTACTACAGCATTGTAGTGGCGAGACACTTCGCTG
TCGTCGAGGTTTAAACGCTTCCTCGCTCACTGACTCGCTGCGCTCGGTCGTTCGGCTGCGGCGAGCGGTA
TCAGCTCACTCAAAGGCGGTAATACGGTTATCCACAGAATCAGGGGATAACGCAGGAAAGAACATGTGAG
CAAAAGGCCAGCAAAAGGCCAGGAACCGTAAAAAGGCCGCGTTGCTGGCGTTTTTCCATAGGCTCCGCCC
CCCTGACGAGCATCACAAAAATCGACGCTCAAGTCAGAGGTGGCGAAACCCGACAGGACTATAAAGATAC
CAGGCGTTTCCCCCTGGAAGCTCCCTCGTGCGCTCTCCTGTTCCGACCCTGCCGCTTACCGGATACCTGT
CCGCCTTTCTCCCTTCGGGAAGCGTGGCGCTTTCTCATAGCTCACGCTGTAGGTATCTCAGTTCGGTGTA
GGTCGTTCGCTCCAAGCTGGGCTGTGTGCACGAACCCCCCGTTCAGCCCGACCGCTGCGCCTTATCCGGT
AACTATCGTCTTGAGTCCAACCCGGTAAGACACGACTTATCGCCACTGGCAGCAGCCACTGGTAACAGGA
TTAGCAGAGCGAGGTATGTAGGCGGTGCTACAGAGTTCTTGAAGTGGTGGCCTAACTACGGCTACACTAG
AAGGACAGTATTTGGTATCTGCGCTCTGCTGAAGCCAGTTACCTTCGGAAAAAGAGTTGGTAGCTCTTGA
TCCGGCAAACAAACCACCGCTGGTAGCGGTGGTTTTTTTGTTTGCAAGCAGCAGATTACGCGCAGAAAAA
AAGGATCTCAAGAAGATCCTTTGATCTTTTCTACGGGGTCTGACGCTCAGTGGAACGAAAACTCACGTTA
AGGGATTTTGGTCATGAGATTATCAAAAAGGATCTTCACCTAGATCCTTTTAAATTAAAAATGAAGTTTT
AAATCAATCTAAAGTATATATGAGTAAACTTGGTCTGACAGTTACCAATGCTTAATCAGTGAGGCACCTA
TCTCAGCGATCTGTCTATTTCGTTCATCCATAGTTGCCTGACTCCCCGTCGTGTAGATAACTACGATACG
GGAGGGCTTACCATCTGGCCCCAGTGCTGCAATGATACCGCGAGACCCACGCTCACCGGCTCCAGATTTA
TCAGCAATAAACCAGCCAGCCGGAAGGGCCGAGCGCAGAAGTGGTCCTGCAACTTTATCCGCCTCCATCC
AGTCTATTAATTGTTGCCGGGAAGCTAGAGTAAGTAGTTCGCCAGTTAATAGTTTGCGCAACGTTGTTGC
CATTGCTACAGGCATCGTGGTGTCACGCTCGTCGTTTGGTATGGCTTCATTCAGCTCCGGTTCCCAACGA
TCAAGGCGAGTTACATGATCCCCCATGTTGTGCAAAAAAGCGGTTAGCTCCTTCGGTCCTCCGATCGTTG
TCAGAAGTAAGTTGGCCGCAGTGTTATCACTCATGGTTATGGCAGCACTGCATAATTCTCTTACTGTCAT
GCCATCCGTAAGATGCTTTTCTGTGACTGGTGAGTACTCAACCAAGTCATTCTGAGAATAGTGTATGCGG
CGACCGAGTTGCTCTTGCCCGGCGTCAATACGGGATAATACCGCGCCACATAGCAGAACTTTAAAAGTGC
TCATCATTGGAAAACGTTCTTCGGGGCGAAAACTCTCAAGGATCTTACCGCTGTTGAGATCCAGTTCGAT
GTAACCCACTCGTGCACCCAACTGATCTTCAGCATCTTTTACTTTCACCAGCGTTTCTGGGTGAGCAAAA
ACAGGAAGGCAAAATGCCGCAAAAAAGGGAATAAGGGCGACACGGAAATGTTGAATACTCATACTCTTCC
TTTTTCAATATTATTGAAGCATTTATCAGGGTTATTGTCTCATGAGCGGATACATATTTGAATGTATTTA
GAAAAATAAACAAATAGGGGTTCCGCGCACATTTCCCCGAAAAGTGCCACCTG
[124 nt withheld, positions 9644-9767]
C
[91 nt withheld, positions 9769-9859]
A
[49 nt withheld, positions 9861-9909]
CCTTTGACGTTGGAGTCCACGTTCTTT
[37 nt withheld, positions 9937-9973]
ACCCTATCTCGGTCTATTCTTTTGATTTATAAGGGATTTTGCCGATTTCGGCCTATTGGTTAAAAAATGA
GCTGATTTAACAAAAATTTAACGCGAATTTTAACAAAATATTAACGTTTACAATTTCCCATTCGCCATTC
AGGCTGCGCAACTGTTGGGAAGGGCGATCGGTGCGGGCCTCTTCGCTATTACGCCA
Features (pLannotate 1.2.2; 14 found; start..end, strand, type, name):
    329..453     +  CDS            lef2: baculovirus late expression factor 2
    491..1096    +  CDS            ORF603: baculovirus ORF603 protein
   1167..2972    -  CDS            GUS: β-glucuronidase; uidA (or gusA) from E. coli
   2987..3302    -  promoter       p6.9 promoter: Autographa californica p6.9; baculovirus late basic protein promoter
   3317..3408    +  promoter       polyhedrin promoter: polh from Autographa californica; promoter for the baculovirus polyhedrin gene
   3463..6195    +  CDS            LRRK2 (fragment): LRRK2_HUMAN - Also known as PARK8. Experimental evidence at protein level: Swiss-Prot protein existence level 1. Serine/threonine-protein kinase which phosphorylates a broad range of proteins involved in multiple processes such as neuronal plasticity, autophagy, and vesicle trafficking (PubMed:20949042, PubMed:22012985, PubMed:26824392, PubMed:29125462, PubMed:28720718, PubMed:29127255, PubMed:30398148, PubMed:29212815, PubMed:30635421, PubMed:21850687, PubMed:23395371, PubMed:17114044, PubMed:24687852, PubMed:26014385, PubMed:25201882). Is a key regulator of RAB GTPases by regulating the GTP/
   6219..6236    +  CDS            9xHis (fragment): 9xHis affinity tag
   6273..7630    +  misc_recomb    baculovirus recombination region (ORF1629): contains part of ORF1629
   7628..7705    -  CDS            P61 (fragment): P78_NPVAC - Experimental evidence at protein level: Swiss-Prot protein existence level 1. Plays a role in the transport of the nucleocapsids from the cytoplasm toward the host nucleus together with the host actin- polymerizing Arp2/3 complex. From Autographa californica nuclear polyhedrosis virus (AcMNPV).
   7893..8481    -  rep_origin     ori: high-copy-number ColE1/pMB1/pBR322/pUC origin of replication
   8652..9512    -  CDS            AmpR: β-lactamase; bla; confers resistance to ampicillin, carbenicillin, and related antibiotics
   9513..9617    -  promoter       AmpR promoter: bla
   9644..10099   +  rep_origin     f1 ori (sequence partly withheld): f1 bacteriophage origin of replication; arrow indicates direction of (+) strand synthesis
  10104..1       -  CDS            lacZα (fragment) (across the origin): LacZα fragment of β-galactosidase; lacZ fragment
