[The description below was written by a language model from this plasmid's Addgene catalogue record and pLannotate feature annotations shown in this document.]
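Description:
pEMB018 / LRRK2_BC_1300_2210 is a 10,169 bp baculovirus transfer plasmid built on the Emerald pEMB018 backbone for expressing a fragment of human LRRK2 in insect cells. In bacteria it is maintained as a high-copy plasmid through a ColE1/pUC-type origin and selected with ampicillin via the AmpR (β-lactamase) gene and its own promoter. An f1 phage origin and a remnant of lacZα are also annotated.

The payload is wild-type human LRRK2 residues 1300 to 2210, placed downstream of the AcMNPV polyhedrin (polH) promoter, a very late viral promoter that drives strong expression in infected insect cells. It was inserted between BamHI and HindIII sites that were destroyed during cloning. LRRK2 (PARK8, dardarin) is a serine/threonine kinase that regulates RAB GTPases and is linked to Parkinson's disease. The catalogue entry lists an N-terminal 6xHis tag, whereas the feature table annotates a six-histidine stretch immediately downstream of the LRRK2 coding region. The tag's position should therefore be checked against the sequence, but in either case it would allow metal-affinity purification.

A divergently oriented cassette places E. coli β-glucuronidase (GUS) under the baculovirus p6.9 late promoter, providing a visual reporter for identifying recombinant virus. The two expression cassettes are flanked by lef2/ORF603 on one side and the ORF1629 recombination region on the other. These homology arms direct recombination with baculoviral DNA at the polyhedrin locus, producing recombinant virus. The construct's design is suited to producing recombinant LRRK2 fragment protein, although the record does not state a specific application.
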