Addgene plasmid #40502: pEMB018 / LRRK2_BC_1300_2210
Depositing lab: Michael J Fox Foundation MJFF. Depositing organization: Michael J Fox Foundation.
Backbone
  Vector backbone: pEMB018
  Backbone manufacturer: Emerald
  Vector type: Baculovirus
Growth in bacteria
  Bacterial resistance: Ampicillin, 100 μg/mL
  Growth temperature: 37°C
  Growth strain: Top10
  Copy number: High Copy
Gene/Insert
  Gene/Insert name: LRRK2
  Species: H. sapiens (human)
  Mutation: WT; aa1300_2210
  Entrez Gene: LRRK2 (a.k.a. AURA17, DARDARIN, PARK8, RIPK7, ROCO2)
  Promoter: polH
  Tag / fusion protein: 6xHis (N terminal on insert)
  Cloning method: Restriction Enzyme; 5′ cloning site BamHI (destroyed during cloning); 3′ cloning site HindIII (destroyed during cloning)
  Sequencing primers: 5′ DSP2466For:GAATTTCGTCGACAGATC; 3′ DSP2466Rev:AATAACCCGGATCAGCTT
Terms and licenses: Academic/Nonprofit Terms; Industry Terms
How to cite: pEMB018 / LRRK2_BC_1300_2210 was a gift from Michael J Fox Foundation MJFF (Addgene plasmid # 40502 ; http://n2t.net/addgene:40502 ; RRID:Addgene_40502)
