>Addgene plasmid #40502 | pEMB018 / LRRK2_BC_1300_2210 | addgene partial sequence | sequence record 54054 | DSP2466For 5'-GAATTTCGTCGACAGATC-3'
ATAAATAAGTATTTTACTGTTTTCGTAACAGTTTTGTAATAAAAAAACCTATAAATATAGGATCTATGCA
CCACCATCACCACCATCACCACTTGGTGCCCCGCGGATCCGACGAGCTGCACCTAAACTTCGACTTCAAG
CACATTGGCTGTAAAGCAAAGGATATTATTCGTTTCCTGCAGCAGCGTCTTAAGAAGGCCGTGCCCTACA
ATCGCATGAAGCTGATGATCGTCGGGAACACCGGTTCTGGAAAGACAACCCTCTTGCAGCAGCTTATGAA
GACTAAGAAGTCCGACTTGGGGATGCAGAGCGCCACTGTGGGGATCGACGTGAAAGACTGGCCAATCCAA
ATCCGTGACAAGCGCAAGCGTGACTTAGTACTGAACGTGTGGGACTTTGCCGGCAGGGAAGAGTTCTACT
CTACGCATCCTCACTTCATGACTCAGCGTGCCCTCTATCTGGCAGTTTACGACCTCTCAAAGGGCCAGGC
TGAGGTGGACGCCATGAAACCCTGGCTGTTTAACATCAAGGCTCGTGCTTCCAGCTCCCCTGTGATCTTA
GTCGGGACACACTTGGATGTTTCTGATGAGAAGCAGCGTAAGGCATGTATGAGTAAGATCACCAAAGAGC
TGTTGAACAAACGCGGCTTTCCCGCCATCCGTGATTACCACTTCGTCAACGCTACCGAGGAAAGCGACGC
ACTGGCCAAGTTACGTAAGACCATTATCAACGAAAGCCTGAACTTCAAAATTCGCGACCAGCTGGTGGTC
GGACAGCTGATCCCCGACTGCTACGTGGGA
