>Addgene plasmid #40502 | pEMB018 / LRRK2_BC_1300_2210 | addgene partial sequence | sequence record 54056 | DSP2466Rev 5'-AATAACCCGGATCAGCTT-3'
GGTGGTGGTGGTGGTGCTCGAGTGCGGCCGCAAGCTTTACTCAACAGGCAGATGGACAAGGGCGAGGCAC
AGAATGCGTGAATCAGCGACCTCCTCGCTAGTATACCCCTCGGTGTTGAGGTCGAGGAAACTCAGCTGGC
CACGATCGGTATGCCCACATCCTAACCAGATGCTAGCGTTACGCGAGTTGTGGTGCGTTGCCACCATGCA
CTCAACGATCACGTTCTTCGGGAGTAAGATACGCCTAGTCAGACACACTAACTCTGCAGAGTTTAGAATG
TCGAACACCTGGGCGCTTGTGGGGCGTTCCTGAGGGTTCTCCTTCAGACACTGCTTAATGAGCTTCTCCA
CCATAGGCCAGGGTGCACAACCGTACTCCTTCACGGGGTCAGGCAGCTTGCCCTGGATCTCCAGCTCGTC
GAACTCGTTGGGAAATTTCAGGCCCTCCACAATCCGGCCTCCGGTAGTGAGAATGTCATACAGGAGCAGG
CCAAACGAGTACACGTCGGCCTGCTGGTTGTAGATCACGTTCCCGCGTGCGACTTCGGGAGCGCGGAACC
CAGGTGTACCCTCGCTAGTCTTGATACCCATACGACAGCAGTACTGGGCTATGCCGTAATCGGCAATTTT
GGCAATGATAGCTGCGTTTGGGTAGAGCGTGAACAGAAGAACATTATGAGGCTTCAGATCGCGATAAATG
ATCATGGCACTGTGCAAGTAGCGCAGTCCGTCGGCCACATGCAGGGCGATACGGTGCTGGAGCGTACGGG
TCAGGCTAGCCTTGTCCTGCTGCAGCAGGCGGTCCAATGAACCCTTACTGGCCAGTTCCATCACTAGCAT
GCGAGGCCTAATGCCGGCGGCCAGC
